Addgene plasmid #103378: LSB-hsa-miR-26a-2-3p
Purpose: Used to sense miRNA activity using fluorescence based tools. hsa-miR-26a-2-3p target in 3' UTR of of mKate. miRNA activity can be measured by the repression of mKate2 relative to EBFP2 fluorescent proteins . Plasmid is inherently unstable; please see Depositor Comments
Depositing lab: Ron Weiss. Depositing organization: Massachusetts Institute of Technology. Publication: A mixed antagonistic/synergistic miRNA repression model enables accurate predictions of multi-input miRNA sensor activity. Gam JJ, Babb J, Weiss R. Nat Commun. 2018 Jun 22;9(1):2430. doi: 10.1038/s41467-018-04575-0. PubMed 29934631.
Backbone
  Vector backbone: Low Sensor Backbone (LSB)
  Vector type: Mammalian Expression, Synthetic Biology
Growth in bacteria
  Bacterial resistance: Ampicillin and Kanamycin, 100 & 50 μg/mL
  Growth temperature: 30°C
  Growth strain: NEB Stable
  Copy number: High Copy
Gene/Insert
  Gene/Insert name: hsa-miR-26a-2-3p target
  Species: H. sapiens (human)
  Entrez Gene: MIR26A2 (a.k.a. MIRN26A2)
  Promoter: EF-1a
  Cloning method: Gibson Cloning
Terms and licenses: Academic/Nonprofit Terms; Industry Terms: Not Available to Industry
Depositor comments: Please note that this plasmid is inherently unstable due to a repeating poly A element. We recommend performing a diagnostic digest on multiple colonies upon receipt. The depositors would like to note the presence of several discrepancies between the depositor sequence and physical plasmid sequence. In particular, the sequences upstream and downstream of the puromycin coding region have 10 bp insertions which do not affect the ability to perform puromycin selection. The sequences for those regions within the physical plasmids are as follows: Upstream of Puro: GAATTCGACCGCCTGTCTCAAGGTGCCACC; Downstream of Puro: GCTTTGAGACTACGCGTGAATTCACTCCTC.
How to cite: LSB-hsa-miR-26a-2-3p was a gift from Ron Weiss (Addgene plasmid # 103378 ; http://n2t.net/addgene:103378 ; RRID:Addgene_103378)
