[The description below was written by a language model from this plasmid's Addgene catalogue record and pLannotate feature annotations shown in this document.]
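Description:
LSB-hsa-miR-26a-2-3p is a mammalian expression and synthetic-biology plasmid of about 11 kb, built on the Low Sensor Backbone (LSB) and designed as a two-colour fluorescent sensor of microRNA activity. In bacteria it replicates from a high-copy ColE1/pUC-type origin and carries both β-lactamase (AmpR) and an aminoglycoside phosphotransferase (KanR), so it is selected with ampicillin plus kanamycin. A remnant of the lac promoter/operator region is also annotated.

The payload consists of two parallel transcription units in the same orientation. Each is driven by the human EF-1α core promoter with its intron A and terminated by a rabbit β-globin polyadenylation region, with Gateway attB4, attB1 and attB2 scars marking how promoter and coding modules were assembled. The first unit encodes the red fluorescent protein mKate2 and, according to the catalogue entry, carries a target site for human miR-26a-2-3p in its 3' UTR. This site is not annotated separately, but would fit the unannotated stretch between mKate2 and its poly(A) region. The second unit expresses the blue protein EBFP2 without a target and serves as an internal reference for delivery and expression. When the miRNA is active in transfected cells, mKate2 output falls relative to EBFP2, giving a ratiometric readout of repression.

A puromycin N-acetyltransferase gene with its own β-globin poly(A) allows selection in mammalian cells, although no promoter is annotated for it. The depositor notes that the repeated poly(A) elements make the plasmid inherently unstable. They also report short insertions flanking the puromycin coding region in the physical plasmid, relative to the deposited sequence, which do not affect selection.
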