Features (pLannotate 1.2.2; 28 found; start..end, strand, type, name):
     87..675     -  rep_origin     ori: high-copy-number ColE1/pMB1/pBR322/pUC origin of replication
    846..1706    -  CDS            AmpR: β-lactamase; bla; confers resistance to ampicillin, carbenicillin, and related antibiotics
   1707..1778    -  promoter       AmpR promoter: bla
   1857..2456    +  CDS            PuroR: puromycin N-acetyltransferase; pac from Streptomyces alboniger; confers resistance to puromycin
   2461..2541    +  CDS            HBB (fragment): HBB_PONPY - Experimental evidence at transcript level: Swiss-Prot protein existence level 2. Involved in oxygen transport from the lung to the various peripheral tissues. From Pongo pygmaeus (Bornean orangutan).
   2612..2667    +  polyA_signal   β-globin poly(A) signal: rabbit β-globin polyadenylation signal (Gil and Proudfoot, 1987)
   3646..3666    +  protein_bind   attB4: mutant version of attB; core recombination site for the Gateway® BP reaction BP Clonase™
   3734..3945    +  promoter       EF-1α core promoter: core promoter for human elongation factor EF-1α
   3946..4884    +  intron         EF-1α intron A: intron upstream of the start codon of human EF-1α
   4911..4931    +  protein_bind   attB1: mutant version of attB; core recombination site for the Gateway® BP reaction BP Clonase™
   4951..5646    +  CDS            mKate2: mKate2 is a basic (constitutively fluorescent) red fluorescent protein published in 2009, derived from Entacmaea quadricolor. It is reported to be a rapidly-maturing monomer with moderate acid sensitivity.
   5666..5690    -  protein_bind   attB2: mutant version of attB; recombination site for the Gateway® BP reaction BP Clonase™
   5834..5908    +  CDS            HBB (fragment): HBB_PONPY - Experimental evidence at transcript level: Swiss-Prot protein existence level 2. Involved in oxygen transport from the lung to the various peripheral tissues. From Pongo pygmaeus (Bornean orangutan).
   5979..6034    +  polyA_signal   β-globin poly(A) signal: rabbit β-globin polyadenylation signal (Gil and Proudfoot, 1987)
   6418..6443    +  misc_feature   SA: splice acceptor site
   7115..7135    +  protein_bind   attB4: mutant version of attB; core recombination site for the Gateway® BP reaction BP Clonase™
   7203..7414    +  promoter       EF-1α core promoter: core promoter for human elongation factor EF-1α
   7415..8353    +  intron         EF-1α intron A: intron upstream of the start codon of human EF-1α
   8380..8400    +  protein_bind   attB1: mutant version of attB; core recombination site for the Gateway® BP reaction BP Clonase™
   8411..9127    +  CDS            EBFP2: EBFP2 is a basic (constitutively fluorescent) blue fluorescent protein published in 2007, derived from Aequorea victoria. It is reported to be a rapidly-maturing monomer with moderate acid sensitivity.
   9135..9159    -  protein_bind   attB2: mutant version of attB; recombination site for the Gateway® BP reaction BP Clonase™
   9163..9243    +  CDS            HBB (fragment): HBB_PONPY - Experimental evidence at transcript level: Swiss-Prot protein existence level 2. Involved in oxygen transport from the lung to the various peripheral tissues. From Pongo pygmaeus (Bornean orangutan).
   9314..9369    +  polyA_signal   β-globin poly(A) signal: rabbit β-globin polyadenylation signal (Gil and Proudfoot, 1987)
   9752..9774    -  protein_bind   lac operator (fragment): The lac repressor binds to the lac operator to inhibit transcription in E. coli. This inhibition can be relieved by adding lactose or isopropyl-β-D-thiogalactopyranoside (IPTG). lac repressor encoded by lacI
   9778..9808    -  promoter       lac promoter: promoter for the E. coli lac operon
   9823..9844    -  protein_bind   CAP binding site: CAP binding activates transcription in the presence of cAMP. E. coli catabolite activator protein
   9857..9896    -  CDS            lacI (fragment): lac repressor; lacI; The lac repressor binds to the lac operator to inhibit transcription in E. coli. This inhibition can be relieved by adding lactose or isopropyl-β-D-thiogalactopyranoside (IPTG).
  10069..10878   +  CDS            KanR: aminoglycoside phosphotransferase; aph(3')-Ia; confers resistance to kanamycin in bacteria or G418 (Geneticin®) in eukaryotes
>Addgene plasmid #103378 | LSB-hsa-miR-26a-2-3p | depositor full sequence | sequence record 195805 | Full Sequence
AATTGAGGGGATAACGCAGGAAAGAACATGTGAGCAAAAGGCCAGCAAAAGGCCAGGAACCGTAAAAAGG
CCGCGTTGCTGGCGTTTTTCCATAGGCTCCGCCCCCCTGACGAGCATCACAAAAATCGACGCTCAAGTCA
GAGGTGGCGAAACCCGACAGGACTATAAAGATACCAGGCGTTTCCCCCTGGAAGCTCCCTCGTGCGCTCT
CCTGTTCCGACCCTGCCGCTTACCGGATACCTGTCCGCCTTTCTCCCTTCGGGAAGCGTGGCGCTTTCTC
ATAGCTCACGCTGTAGGTATCTCAGTTCGGTGTAGGTCGTTCGCTCCAAGCTGGGCTGTGTGCACGAACC
CCCCGTTCAGCCCGACCGCTGCGCCTTATCCGGTAACTATCGTCTTGAGTCCAACCCGGTAAGACACGAC
TTATCGCCACTGGCAGCAGCCACTGGTAACAGGATTAGCAGAGCGAGGTATGTAGGCGGTGCTACAGAGT
TCTTGAAGTGGTGGCCTAACTACGGCTACACTAGAAGAACAGTATTTGGTATCTGCGCTCTGCTGAAGCC
AGTTACCTTCGGAAAAAGAGTTGGTAGCTCTTGATCCGGCAAACAAACCACCGCTGGTAGCGGTGGTTTT
TTTGTTTGCAAGCAGCAGATTACGCGCAGAAAAAAAGGATCTCAAGAAGATCCTTTGATCTTTTCTACGG
GGTCTGACGCTCAGTGGAACGAAAACTCACGTTAAGGGATTTTGGTCATGAGATTATCAAAAAGGATCTT
CACCTAGATCCTTTTAAATTAAAAATGAAGTTTTAAATCAATCTAAAGTATATATGAGTAAACTTGGTCT
GACAGTTACCAATGCTTAATCAGTGAGGCACCTATCTCAGCGATCTGTCTATTTCGTTCATCCATAGTTG
CCTGACTCCCCGTCGTGTAGATAACTACGATACGGGAGGGCTTACCATCTGGCCCCAGTGCTGCAATGAT
ACCGCGAGAACCACGCTCACCGGCTCCAGATTTATCAGCAATAAACCAGCCAGCCGGAAGGGCCGAGCGC
AGAAGTGGTCCTGCAACTTTATCCGCCTCCATCCAGTCTATTAATTGTTGCCGGGAAGCTAGAGTAAGTA
GTTCGCCAGTTAATAGTTTGCGCAACGTTGTTGCCATTGCTACAGGCATCGTGGTGTCACGCTCGTCGTT
TGGTATGGCTTCATTCAGCTCCGGTTCCCAACGATCAAGGCGAGTTACATGATCCCCCATGTTGTGCAAA
AAAGCGGTTAGCTCCTTCGGTCCTCCGATCGTTGTCAGAAGTAAGTTGGCCGCAGTGTTATCACTCATGG
TTATGGCAGCACTGCATAATTCTCTTACTGTCATGCCATCCGTAAGATGCTTTTCTGTGACTGGTGAGTA
CTCAACCAAGTCATTCTGAGAATAGTGTATGCGGCGACCGAGTTGCTCTTGCCCGGCGTCAATACGGGAT
AATACCGCGCCACATAGCAGAACTTTAAAAGTGCTCATCATTGGAAAACGTTCTTCGGGGCGAAAACTCT
CAAGGATCTTACCGCTGTTGAGATCCAGTTCGATGTAACCCACTCGTGCACCCAACTGATCTTCAGCATC
TTTTACTTTCACCAGCGTTTCTGGGTGAGCAAAAACAGGAAGGCAAAATGCCGCAAAAAAGGGAATAAGG
GCGACACGGAAATGTTGAATACTCATACTCTTCCTTTTTCAATATTATTGAAGCATTTATCAGGGTTATT
GTCTCATGAGCGGATACATATTTGAATGTAGCTCCGAATTTCTCGAGGGCTTGTCGACGACGGCGGTCTC
CGTCGTCAGGATCATGAATTCGACCCGCCTGCCACCATGACCGAGTACAAGCCCACGGTGCGCCTCGCCA
CCCGCGACGACGTCCCCCGGGCCGTACGCACCCTCGCCGCCGCGTTCGCCGACTACCCCGCCACGCGCCA
CACCGTCGACCCGGACCGCCACATCGAGCGGGTCACCGAGCTGCAAGAACTCTTCCTCACGCGCGTCGGG
CTCGACATCGGCAAGGTGTGGGTCGCGGACGACGGCGCCGCGGTGGCGGTCTGGACCACGCCGGAGAGCG
TCGAAGCGGGGGCGGTGTTCGCCGAGATCGGCCCGCGCATGGCCGAGTTGAGCGGTTCCCGGCTGGCCGC
GCAGCAACAGATGGAAGGCCTCCTGGCGCCGCACCGGCCCAAGGAGCCCGCGTGGTTCCTGGCCACCGTC
GGCGTCTCGCCCGACCACCAGGGCAAGGGTCTGGGCAGCGCCGTCGTGCTCCCCGGAGTGGAGGCGGCCG
AGCGCGCCGGGGTGCCCGCCTTCCTGGAGACATCCGCGCCCCGCAACCTCCCCTTCTACGAGCGGCTCGG
CTTCACCGTCACCGCCGACGTCGAGGTGCCCGAAGGACCGCGCACCTGGTGCATGACCCGCAAGCCCGGT
GCCTGATACGCGTGAATTCACTCCTCAGGTGCAGGCTGCCTATCAGAAGGTGGTGGCTGGTGTGGCCAAT
GCCCTGGCTCACAAATACCACTGAGATCTTTTTCCCTCTGCCAAAAATTATGGGGACATCATGAAGCCCC
TTGAGCATCTGACTTCTGGCTAATAAAGGAAATTTATTTTCATTGCAATAGTGTGTTGGAATTTTTTGTG
TCTCTCACTCGGAAGGACATATGGGAGGGCAAATCATTTAAAACATCAGAATGAGTATTTGGTTTAGAGT
TTGGCAACATATGCCCATATGCTGGCTGCCATGAACAAAGGTTGGCTATAAAGAGGTCATCAGTATATGA
AACAGCCCCCTGCTGTCCATTCCTTATTCCATAGAAAAGCCTTGACTTGAGGTTAGATTTTTTTTATATT
TTGTTTTGTGTTATTTTTTTCTTTAACATCCCTAAAATTTTCCTTACATGTTTTACTAGCCAGATTTTTC
CTCCTCTCCTGACTACTCCCAGTCATAGCTGTCCCTCTTCTCTTATGGAGATCCCTCGACCTGCAGCCCA
AGCTTGAATTCTCTAGAATTACCCTGTTATCCCTATGCTTGGTTTACCGAGCTCTTATTGGTTTTCAAAC
TTCATTGACTGTGCCCAACGCGCCTGGGAGCTCACGGGGACAGCCCCCCCCCAAAGCCCCCAGGGATGTA
ATTACGTCCCTCCCCCGCTAGGGGGCAGCAGCGAGCCGCCCGGGGCTCCGCTCCGGTCCGGCGCTCCCCC
CGCATCCCCGAGCCGGCAGCGTGCGGGGACAGCCCGGGCACGGGGAAGGTGGCACGGGATCGCTTTCCTC
TGAACGCTTCTCGCTGCTCTTTGAGCCTGCAGACACCTGGGGGGATACGGGGAAAAAGCTAGGCTGAAAG
ACCGGTTCTTAGAATGACACGCGCCTGGGAGCTCACGGGGACAGCCCCCCCCCAAAGCCCCCAGGGATGT
AATTACGTCCCTCCCCCGCTAGGGGGCAGCAGCGAGCCGCCCGGGGCTCCGCTCCGGTCCGGCGCTCCCC
CCGCATCCCCGAGCCGGCAGCGTGCGGGGACAGCCCGGGCACGGGGAAGGTGGCACGGGATCGCTTTCCT
CTGAACGCTTCTCGCTGCTCTTTGAGCCTGCAGACACCTGGGGGGATACGGGGAAAAAGCTAACTTCTGA
GACGACAACTTTGTATAGAAAAGTTGGCTCCGAATTCGCCCTTGACAGCAGAGATCCAGTTTGGTTAATT
AATTGGCTCCGGTGCCCGTCAGTGGGCAGAGCGCACATCGCCCACAGTCCCCGAGAAGTTGTGGGGAGGG
GTCGGCAATTGAACCGGTGCCTAGAGAAGGTGGCGCGGGGTAAACTGGGAAAGTGATGTCGTGTACTGGC
TCCGCCTTTTTCCCGAGGGTGGGGGAGAACCGTATATAAGTGCAGTAGTCGCCGTGAACGTTCTTTTTCG
CAACGGGTTTGCCGCCAGAACACAGGTAAGTGCCGTGTGTGGTTCCCGCGGGCCTGGCCTCTTTACGGGT
TATGGCCCTTGCGTGCCTTGAATTACTTCCACCTGGCTGCAGTACGTGATTCTTGATCCCGAGCTTCGGG
TTGGAAGTGGGTGGGAGAGTTCGAGGCCTTGCGCTTAAGGAGCCCCTTCGCCTCGTGCTTGAGTTGAGGC
CTGGCCTGGGCGCTGGGGCCGCCGCGTGCGAATCTGGTGGCACCTTCGCGCCTGTCTCGCTGCTTTCGAT
AAGTCTCTAGCCATTTAAAATTTTTGATGACCTGCTGCGACGCTTTTTTTCTGGCAAGATAGTCTTGTAA
ATGCGGGCCAAGATCTGCACACTGGTATTTCGGTTTTTGGGGCCGCGGGCGGCGACGGGGCCCGTGCGTC
CCAGCGCACATGTTCGGCGAGGCGGGGCCTGCGAGCGCGGCCACCGAGAATCGGACGGGGGTAGTCTCAA
GCTGGCCGGCCTGCTCTGGTGCCTGGCCTCGCGCCGCCGTGTATCGCCCCGCCCTGGGCGGCAAGGCTGG
CCCGGTCGGCACCAGTTGCGTGAGCGGAAAGATGGCCGCTTCCCGGCCCTGCTGCAGGGAGCTCAAAATG
GAGGACGCGGCGCTCGGGAGAGCGGGCGGGTGAGTCACCCACACAAAGGAAAAGGGCCTTTCCGTCCTCA
GCCGTCGCTTCATGTGACTCCACGGAGTACCGGGCGCCGTCCAGGCACCTCGATTAGTTCTCGAGCTTTT
GGAGTACGTCGTCTTTAGGTTGGGGGGAGGGGTTTTATGCGATGGAGTTTCCCCACACTGAGTGGGTGGA
GACTGAAGTTAGGCCAGCTTGGCACTTGATGTAATTCTCCTTGGAATTTGCCCTTTTTGAGTTTGGATCT
TGGTTCATTCTCAAGCCTCAGACAGTGGTTCAAAGTTTTTTTCTTCCATTTCAGGTGTCGTGAGAAGGGC
GAATTCGACCCAAGTTTGTACAAAAAAGCAGGCTGGATCCAGGTGCCACCATGGTGAGCGAGCTGATTAA
GGAGAACATGCACATGAAGCTGTACATGGAGGGCACCGTGAACAACCACCACTTCAAGTGCACATCCGAG
GGCGAAGGCAAGCCCTACGAGGGCACCCAGACCATGAGAATCAAGGCGGTCGAGGGCGGCCCTCTCCCCT
TCGCCTTCGACATCCTGGCTACCAGCTTCATGTACGGCAGCAAAACCTTCATCAACCACACCCAGGGCAT
CCCCGACTTCTTTAAGCAGTCCTTCCCCGAGGGCTTCACATGGGAGAGAGTCACCACATACGAAGATGGG
GGCGTGCTGACCGCTACCCAGGACACCAGCCTCCAGGACGGCTGCCTCATCTACAACGTCAAGATCAGAG
GGGTGAACTTCCCATCCAACGGCCCTGTGATGCAGAAGAAAACACTCGGCTGGGAGGCCTCCACCGAGAC
ACTGTACCCCGCTGACGGCGGCCTGGAAGGCAGAGCCGACATGGCCCTGAAGCTCGTGGGCGGGGGCCAC
CTGATCTGCAACCTTAAGACCACATACAGATCCAAGAAACCCGCTAAGAACCTCAAGATGCCCGGCGTCT
ACTATGTGGACAGGAGACTGGAAAGAATCAAGGAGGCCGACAAAGAGACATACGTCGAGCAGCACGAGGT
GGCTGTGGCCAGATACTGCGACCTCCCTAGCAAACTGGGGCACAAACTTAATTGAGAATTCTACCACCCA
GCTTTCTTGTACAAAGTGGTACGTCTCAAGACCAGAGGTCTCTGCTTAGGTTAAGGAAACAAGTAATCAA
GAATAGGGAAACAAGTAATCAAGAATAGGGAAACAAGTAATCAAGAATAGGGAAACAAGTAATCAAGAAT
AGGCAACCAGAAGAGACCTGTGCTTCACTCCTCAGGTGCAGGCTGCCTATCAGAAGGTGGTGGCTGGTGT
GGCCAATGCCCTGGCTCACAAATACCACTGAGATCTTTTTCCCTCTGCCAAAAATTATGGGGACATCATG
AAGCCCCTTGAGCATCTGACTTCTGGCTAATAAAGGAAATTTATTTTCATTGCAATAGTGTGTTGGAATT
TTTTGTGTCTCTCACTCGGAAGGACATATGGGAGGGCAAATCATTTAAAACATCAGAATGAGTATTTGGT
TTAGAGTTTGGCAACATATGCCCATATGCTGGCTGCCATGAACAAAGGTTGGCTATAAAGAGGTCATCAG
TATATGAAACAGCCCCCTGCTGTCCATTCCTTATTCCATAGAAAAGCCTTGACTTGAGGTTAGATTTTTT
TTATATTTTGTTTTGTGTTATTTTTTTCTTTAACATCCCTAAAATTTTCCTTACATGTTTTACTAGCCAG
ATTTTTCCTCCTCTCCTGACTACTCCCAGTCATAGCTGTCCCTCTTCTCTTATGGAGATCCCGAGCGGTG
CGTTTTTATGCTTGTAGTATTGTATAATGTTTTTAAGATCCAAGCTTCTGACCTCTTCTCTTCCTCCCAC
AGGGCCTCGAGACAATTGCATCGATGGTACCAGTGAAAGTCTGCAATGAATTCGAGTTGGCGCGCCTGTC
ATTCTAAATCTCTCTTTCAGCCTAAAGCTTTTTCCCCGTATCCCCCCAGGTGTCTGCAGGCTCAAAGAGC
AGCGAGAAGCGTTCAGAGGAAAGCGATCCCGTGCCACCTTCCCCGTGCCCGGGCTGTCCCCGCACGCTGC
CGGCTCGGGGATGCGGGGGGAGCGCCGGACCGGAGCGGAGCCCCGGGCGGCTCGCTGCTGCCCCCTAGCG
GGGGAGGGACGTAATTACATCCCTGGGGGCTTTGGGAGGGGGCTGTCCCCGTGAGCTCCCAGGCGCGCCT
GTCATTCTAAATCTCTCTTTCAGCCTAAAGCTTTTTCCCCGTATCCCCCCAGGTGTCTGCAGGCTCAAAG
AGCAGCGAGAAGCGTTCAGAGGAAAGCGATCCCGTGCCACCTTCCCCGTGCCCGGGCTGTCCCCGCACGC
TGCCGGCTCGGGGATGCGGGGGGAGCGCCGGACCGGAGCGGAGCCCCGGGCGGCTCGCTGCTGCCCCCTA
GCGGGGGAGGGACGTAATTACATCCCTGGGGGCTTTGGGGGGGGGCTGTCCCCGTGAGCTCCCAGGCGCG
CCAACTCGGTACCGTATCGATGTCGACGTTAACGCTAGTGATATCAACTTTGTATAGAAAAGTTGGCTCC
GAATTCGCCCTTGACAGCAGAGATCCAGTTTGGTTAATTAATTGGCTCCGGTGCCCGTCAGTGGGCAGAG
CGCACATCGCCCACAGTCCCCGAGAAGTTGTGGGGAGGGGTCGGCAATTGAACCGGTGCCTAGAGAAGGT
GGCGCGGGGTAAACTGGGAAAGTGATGTCGTGTACTGGCTCCGCCTTTTTCCCGAGGGTGGGGGAGAACC
GTATATAAGTGCAGTAGTCGCCGTGAACGTTCTTTTTCGCAACGGGTTTGCCGCCAGAACACAGGTAAGT
GCCGTGTGTGGTTCCCGCGGGCCTGGCCTCTTTACGGGTTATGGCCCTTGCGTGCCTTGAATTACTTCCA
CCTGGCTGCAGTACGTGATTCTTGATCCCGAGCTTCGGGTTGGAAGTGGGTGGGAGAGTTCGAGGCCTTG
CGCTTAAGGAGCCCCTTCGCCTCGTGCTTGAGTTGAGGCCTGGCCTGGGCGCTGGGGCCGCCGCGTGCGA
ATCTGGTGGCACCTTCGCGCCTGTCTCGCTGCTTTCGATAAGTCTCTAGCCATTTAAAATTTTTGATGAC
CTGCTGCGACGCTTTTTTTCTGGCAAGATAGTCTTGTAAATGCGGGCCAAGATCTGCACACTGGTATTTC
GGTTTTTGGGGCCGCGGGCGGCGACGGGGCCCGTGCGTCCCAGCGCACATGTTCGGCGAGGCGGGGCCTG
CGAGCGCGGCCACCGAGAATCGGACGGGGGTAGTCTCAAGCTGGCCGGCCTGCTCTGGTGCCTGGCCTCG
CGCCGCCGTGTATCGCCCCGCCCTGGGCGGCAAGGCTGGCCCGGTCGGCACCAGTTGCGTGAGCGGAAAG
ATGGCCGCTTCCCGGCCCTGCTGCAGGGAGCTCAAAATGGAGGACGCGGCGCTCGGGAGAGCGGGCGGGT
GAGTCACCCACACAAAGGAAAAGGGCCTTTCCGTCCTCAGCCGTCGCTTCATGTGACTCCACGGAGTACC
GGGCGCCGTCCAGGCACCTCGATTAGTTCTCGAGCTTTTGGAGTACGTCGTCTTTAGGTTGGGGGGAGGG
GTTTTATGCGATGGAGTTTCCCCACACTGAGTGGGTGGAGACTGAAGTTAGGCCAGCTTGGCACTTGATG
TAATTCTCCTTGGAATTTGCCCTTTTTGAGTTTGGATCTTGGTTCATTCTCAAGCCTCAGACAGTGGTTC
AAAGTTTTTTTCTTCCATTTCAGGTGTCGTGAGAAGGGCGAATTCGACCCAAGTTTGTACAAAAAAGCAG
GCTCGCCACCATGGTGAGCAAGGGCGAGGAGCTGTTCACCGGGGTGGTGCCCATCCTGGTCGAGCTGGAC
GGCGACGTAAACGGCCACAAGTTCAGCGTGAGGGGCGAGGGCGAGGGCGATGCCACCAACGGCAAGCTGA
CCCTGAAGTTCATCTGCACCACCGGCAAGCTGCCCGTGCCCTGGCCCACCCTCGTGACCACCCTGAGCCA
CGGCGTGCAGTGCTTCGCCCGCTACCCCGACCACATGAAGCAGCACGACTTCTTCAAGTCCGCCATGCCC
GAAGGCTACGTCCAGGAGCGCACCATCTTCTTCAAGGACGACGGCACCTACAAGACCCGCGCCGAGGTGA
AGTTCGAGGGCGACACCCTAGTGAACCGCATCGAGCTGAAGGGCGTCGACTTCAAGGAGGACGGCAACAT
CCTGGGGCACAAGCTGGAGTACAACTTCAACAGCCACAACATCTATATCATGGCCGTCAAGCAGAAGAAC
GGCATCAAGGTGAACTTCAAGATCCGCCACAACGTGGAGGACGGCAGCGTGCAGCTCGCCGACCACTACC
AGCAGAACACCCCCATCGGCGACGGCCCCGTGCTGCTGCCCGACAGCCACTACCTGAGCACCCAGTCCGT
GCTGAGCAAAGACCCCAACGAGAAGCGCGATCACATGGTCCTGCTGGAGTTCCGCACCGCCGCCGGGATC
ACTCTCGGCATGGACGAGCTGTACAAGTAATACCACCCAGCTTTCTTGTACAAAGTGGTACGCGTGAATT
CACTCCTCAGGTGCAGGCTGCCTATCAGAAGGTGGTGGCTGGTGTGGCCAATGCCCTGGCTCACAAATAC
CACTGAGATCTTTTTCCCTCTGCCAAAAATTATGGGGACATCATGAAGCCCCTTGAGCATCTGACTTCTG
GCTAATAAAGGAAATTTATTTTCATTGCAATAGTGTGTTGGAATTTTTTGTGTCTCTCACTCGGAAGGAC
ATATGGGAGGGCAAATCATTTAAAACATCAGAATGAGTATTTGGTTTAGAGTTTGGCAACATATGCCCAT
ATGCTGGCTGCCATGAACAAAGGTTGGCTATAAAGAGGTCATCAGTATATGAAACAGCCCCCTGCTGTCC
ATTCCTTATTCCATAGAAAAGCCTTGACTTGAGGTTAGATTTTTTTTATATTTTGTTTTGTGTTATTTTT
TTCTTTAACATCCCTAAAATTTTCCTTACATGTTTTACTAGCCAGATTTTTCCTCCTCTCCTGACTACTC
CCAGTCATAGCTGTCCCTCTTCTCTTATGGAGATCCCTCGACCTGCAGCCCAAGCTTGGCGTAATCATGG
TCATAGCTGTTTCCTGTGTGAAATTGTTATCCGCTCACAATTCCACACAACATACGAGCCGGAAGCATAA
AGTGTAAAGCCTGGGGTGCCTAATGAGTGAGCTAACTCACATTAATTGCGTTGCGCTCACTGCCCGCTTT
CCAGTCGGGAAACCTGTCGTGCCAGCGGATCGACAGTACTAAGCTTGGTCTAATACCCAATCTCTCGTCT
TATCCAGATGTTTTATACGCCTCTGGCCCGTGTCTCAAAATCTCTGATGTTACATTGCACAAGATAAAAT
AATATCATCATGAACAATAAAACTGTCTGCTTACATAAACAGTAATACAAGGGGTGTTATGAGCCATATT
CAACGGGAAACGTCGAGGCCGCGATTAAATTCCAACATGGATGCTGATTTATATGGGTATAAATGGGCTC
GCGATAATGTCGGGCAATCAGGTGCGACAATCTATCGCTTGTATGGGAAGCCCGATGCGCCAGAGTTGTT
TCTGAAACATGGCAAAGGTAGCGTTGCCAATGATGTTACAGATGAGATGGTCAGACTAAACTGGCTGACG
GAATTTATGCCTCTTCCGACCATCAAGCATTTTATCCGTACTCCTGATGATGCATGGTTACTCACCACTG
CGATCCCCGGAAAAACAGCATTCCAGGTATTAGAAGAATATCCTGATTCAGGTGAAAATATTGTTGATGC
GCTGGCAGTGTTCCTGCGCCGGTTGCATTCGATTCCTGTTTGTAATTGTCCTTTTAACAGCGATCGCGTA
TTTCGTCTCGCTCAGGCGCAATCACGAATGAATAACGGTTTGGTTGATGCGAGTGATTTTGATGACGAGC
GTAATGGCTGGCCTGTTGAACAAGTCTGGAAAGAAATGCATAAACTTTTGCCATTCTCACCGGATTCAGT
CGTCACTCATGGTGATTTCTCACTTGATAACCTTATTTTTGACGAGGGGAAATTAATAGGTTGTATTGAT
GTTGGACGAGTCGGAATCGCAGACCGATACCAGGATCTTGCCATCCTATGGAACTGCCTCGGTGAGTTTT
CTCCTTCATTACAGAAACGGCTTTTTCAAAAATATGGTATTGATAATCCTGATATGAATAAATTGCAGTT
TCATTTGATGCTCGATGAGTTTTTCTAATCAGAATTGGTTAATTGGTTGTAACACTGGCAGAGCATTACG
CTGACTTGACGGGACGGCGCAAGCTCATGACCAAAATCCCTTAACGTGAGTTACGCGTCGTTCCACTGAG
CGTCAGAGGTATCACTAGTATTACAGAGGTAAGTTATAACAGTCGCCTAACCC
