>Addgene plasmid #103378 | LSB-hsa-miR-26a-2-3p | depositor partial sequence | sequence record 195806 | hsa-miR-26a-2-3p target
GAAACAAGTAATCAAGAATAGG
