>Addgene plasmid #103378 | LSB-hsa-miR-26a-2-3p | addgene partial sequence | sequence record 266944 | mKate2-F 5'-ACCCGCTAAGAACCTCAAGA-3'
ATCAAGGAGGCCGACAAAGAGACATACGTCGAGCAGCACGAGGTGGCTGTGGCCAGATACTGCGACCTCC
CTAGCAAACTGGGGCACAAACTTAATTGAGAATTCTACCACCCAGCTTTCTTGTACAAAGTGGTACGTCT
CAAGACCAGAGGTCTCTGCTTAGGTTAAGGAAACAAGTAATCAAGAATAGGGAAACAAGTAATCAAGAAT
AGGGAAACAAGTAATCAAGAATAGGGAAACAAGTAATCAAGAATAGGCAACCAGAAGAGACCTGTGCTTC
ACTCCTCAGGTGCAGGCTGCCTATCAGAAGGTGGTGGCTGGTGTGGCCAATGCCCTGGCTCACAAATACC
ACTGAGATCTTTTTCCCTCTGCCAAAAATTATGGGGACATCATGAAGCCCCTTGAGCATCTGACTTCTGG
CTAATAAAGGAAATTTATTTTCATTGCAATAGTGTGTTGGAATTTTTTGTGTCTCTCACTCGGAAGGACA
TATGGGAGGGCAAATCATTTAAAACATCAGAATGAGTATTTGGTTTAGAGTTTGGCAACATATGCCCATA
TGCTGGCTGCCATGAACAAAGGTTGGCTATAAAGAGGTCATCAGTATATGAAACAGCCCCCTGCTGTCCA
T
